>Addgene plasmid #21814 | PERK 1: PERK.WT.9E10.pCDNA | depositor full sequence | sequence record 168520 | PERK 1: PERK.WT.9E10.pCDNA sequence 8345 bps
GGCGTAATCTGCTGCTTGCAAACAAAAAAACCACCGCTACCAGCGGTGGTTTGTTTGCCGGATCAAGAGC
TACCAACTCTTTTTCCGAAGGTAACTGGCTTCAGCAGAGCGCAGATACCAAATACTGTCCTTCTAGTGTA
GCCGTAGTTAGGCCACCACTTCAAGAACTCTGTAGCACCGCCTACATACCTCGCTCTGCTAATCCTGTTA
CCAGTGGCTGCTGCCAGTGGCGATAAGTCGTGTCTTACCGGGTTGGACTCAAGACGATAGTTACCGGATA
AGGCGCAGCGGTCGGGCTGAACGGGGGGTTCGTGCACACAGCCCAGCTTGGAGCGAACGACCTACACCGA
ACTGAGATACCTACAGCGTGAGCATTGAGAAAGCGCCACGCTTCCCGAAGGGAGAAAGGCGGACAGGTAT
CCGGTAAGCGGCAGGGTCGGAACAGGAGAGCGCACGAGGGAGCTTCCAGGGGGAAACGCCTGGTATCTTT
ATAGTCCTGTCGGGTTTCGCCACCTCTGACTTGAGCGTCGATTTTTGTGATGCTCGTCAGGGGGGCGGAG
CCTATGGAAAAACGCCAGCAACGCAAGCTAGCTTCTAGCTAGAAATTGTAAACGTTAATATTTTGTTAAA
ATTCGCGTTAAATTTTTGTTAAATCAGCTCATTTTTTAACCAATAGGCCGAAATCGGCAAAATCCCTTAT
AAATCAAAAGAATAGCCCGAGATAGGGT
[37 nt withheld, positions 729-765]
AAAGAACGTGGACTCCAACGTCAAAGGGCGAAAAACCGTCTATCAGGGCGATGGCC
[115 nt withheld, positions 822-936]
G
[144 nt withheld, positions 938-1081]
ACCGTATAACGTGCTTTCCTCGTTG
[64 nt withheld, positions 1107-1170]
CTGGATTACCAAAGGGCCTCGTGATACGCCTATTTTTATAGGTTAATGTCATGATAATAATGGTTTCTTA
GACGTCAGGTGGCACTTTTCGGGGAAATGTGCGCGGAACCCCTATTTGTTTATTTTTCTAAATACATTCA
AATATGTATCCGCTCATGAGACAATAACCCTGATAAATGCTTCAATAATATTGAAAAAGGAAGAGTATGA
GTATTCAACATTTCCGTGTCGCCCTTATTCCCTTTTTTGCGGCATTTTGCCTTCCTGTTTTTGCTCACCC
AGAAACGCTGGTGAAAGTAAAAGATGCTGAAGATCAGTTGGGTGCACGAGTGGGTTACATCGAACTGGAT
CTCAACAGCGGTAAGATCCTTGAGAGTTTTCGCCCCGAAGAACGTTTTCCAATGATGAGCACTTTTAAAG
TTCTGCTATGTGGCGCGGTATTATCCCGTGTTGACGCCGGGCAAGAGCAACTCGGTCGCCGCATACACTA
TTCTCAGAATGACTTGGTTGAGTACTCACCAGTCACAGAAAAGCATCTTACGGATGGCATGACAGTAAGA
GAATTATGCAGTGCTGCCATAACCATGAGTGATAACACTGCGGCCAACTTACTTCTGACAACGATCGGAG
GACCGAAGGAGCTAACCGCTTTTTTGCACAACATGGGGGATCATGTAACTCGCCTTGATCGTTGGGAACC
GGAGCTGAATGAAGCCATACCAAACGACGAGCGTGACACCACGATGCCTGCAGCAATGGCAACAACGTTG
CGCAAACTATTAACTGGCGAACTACTTACTCTAGCTTCCCGGCAACAATTAATAGACTGGATGGAGGCGG
ATAAAGTTGCAGGACCACTTCTGCGCTCGGCCCTTCCGGCTGGCTGGTTTATTGCTGATAAATCTGGAGC
CGGTGAGCGTGGGTCTCGCGGTATCATTGCAGCACTGGGGCCAGATGGTAAGCCCTCCCGTATCGTAGTT
ATCTACACGACGGGGAGTCAGGCAACTATGGATGAACGAAATAGACAGATCGCTGAGATAGGTGCCTCAC
TGATTAAGCATTGGTAACTGTCAGACCAAGTTTACTCATATATACTTTAGATTGATTTAAAACTTCATTT
TTAATTTCTCTAGCGCGTTGACATTGATTATTGACTAGTTATTAATAGTAATCAATTACGGGGTCATTAG
TTCATAGCCCATATATGGAGTTCCGCGTTACATAACTTACGGTAAATGGCCCGCCTGGCTGACCGCCCAA
CGACCCCCGCCCATTGACGTCAATAATGACGTATGTTCCCATAGTAACGCCAATAGGGACTTTCCATTGA
CGTCAATGGGTGGACTATTTACGGTAAACTGCCCACTTGGCAGTACATCAAGTGTATCATATGCCAAGTA
CGCCCCCTATTGACGTCAATGACGGTAAATGGCCCGCCTGGCATTATGCCCAGTACATGACCTTATGGGA
CTTTCCTACTTGGCAGTACATCTACGTATTAGTCATCGCTATTACCATGGTGATGCGGTTTTGGCAGTAC
ATCAATGGGCGTGGATAGCGGTTTGACTCACGGGGATTTCCAAGTCTCCACCCCATTGACGTCAATGGGA
GTTTGTTTTGGCACCAAAATCAACGGGACTTTCCAAAATGTCGTAACAACTCCGCCCCATTGACGCAAAT
GGGCGGTAGGCGTGTACGGTGGGAGGTCTATATAAGCAGAGCTCTCTGGCTAACTAGAGAACCCACTGCT
TACTGGCTTATCGAAATTAATACGACTCACTATAGGGAGACCCAAGCTTGGTACCGAGCTCGGATCCACT
AGTAACGGCCGCCAGTGTGCTGGAATTCGGCACGAGCGATGTCTGCACAAGGCTGTCACTCAGGTGGCAG
TGGCTGAGACGTGGCCGGGCAGCTCTGCTGCTGCGGCGCGAAGTCGAGAGGCGGCGGGGTCCGTGGCGCG
CGCTCGCAGTGCTCCGAGGCTCCGAGCGGCGAGACGGGCGGGCGCCGACGGCAGGGTCTCCATGCCCGCG
CGTGGGGCGGGCCGCTGATGGAGCGCGCCACCCGGCCCGGGCCGCGCGCGCTGCTGCTGCTTCTGTTCCT
GCTGCTGGGCTGCGCGGCGGGGATCTCGGCGGTCGCGCCCGCCCGCAGTTTGCTTGCTCCCGCGTCGGAG
ACAGTGTTTGGCTTAGGGGCAGCGGCCGCCCCGACTTCGGCCGCGCGGGTGCCTGCGGTGGCAACGGCCG
AAGTGACCGTGGAGGACGCCGAGGCATTGCCGGCTGCCGCTGGCGAACCGGAGTCACGCGCGACGGAGCC
CGATGACGACGTGGAACTGCGGCCTCGCGGCAGGTCCTTGGTAATCATCAGCACTTTAGATGGACGAATC
GCTGCACTGGATGCCGAGAATGATGGGAAAAAGCAGTGGGATTTGGACGTGGGGTCTGGTTCCTTGGTTT
CATCTAGCCTCAGCAAGCCAGAGGTGTTTGGGAACAAGATGATCATCCCCTCCCTGGATGGAGACCTCTT
CCAGTGGGACCGGGACCGAGAGAGCATGGAGGCCGTCCCCTTCACGGTGGAGTCCCTGCTCGAATCTTCC
TACAAGTTTGGAGATGATGTTGTTCTGGTTGGAGGGAAATCTCTGACTACATACGGACTCAGTGCTTACA
GTGGAAAGCTGAGGTATATCTGTTCTGCCTTGGGATGTCGCCGATGGGATAGTGATGAAATGGAAGAAGA
GGAAGACATCTTGCTTCTGCAGCGTACGCAGAAGACTGTGCGAGCTGTCGGGCCTCGAAGCGGCAGTGAG
AAGTGGAATTTCAGTGTTGGCCACTTTGAACTTCGGTATATTCCAGACATGGAAACTAGAGCCGGATTCA
TTGAAAGCACCTTTAAACCGGGTGGAAACAAAGAAGACTCTAAAATTATTTCAGATGTGGAAGAACAAGA
AGCCACCATGCTGGACACAGTGATAAAAGTTTCCGTTGCTGATTGGAAGGTCATGGCGTTTAGTAGGAAG
GGAGGCCGCCTGGAATGGGAGTACCAGTTTTGTACTCCCATCGCGTCCGCCTGGCTGGTGAGGGATGGCA
AGGTCATCCCCATCAGCCTGTTTGATGATACAAGTTACACAGCCAGCGAAGAAGCCTTGGGAGACGAAGA
AGACATTGTAGAGGCTGCTCGGGGAGCCACAGAGAACAGCGTGTACTTAGGGATGTACAGAGGCCAGCTG
TACCTGCAGTCGTCCGTCAGGGTCTCAGAAAAGTTCCCTACAAGCCCAAAGGCCTTGGAGTCTGTAAATG
GCGAAAATGCAATTATTCCTCTGCCGACGATCAAATGGAAGCCCTTAATCCATTCTCCTTCTAGGACTCC
TGTCTTGGTTGGGTCTGATGAATTTGACAAATGTCTAAGTAATGATAAGTATTCCCACGAAGAATACAGT
AATGGTGCACTTTCAATCCTCCAGTATCCATACGATAACGGTTACTATCTGCCATACTACAAGAGAGAAA
GGAATAAGCGGAGCACGCAGATCACAGTCAGGTTCCTGGACAGCCCCCACTACAGCAAGAACATCCGCAA
GAAGGACCCTATCCTCCTGCTGCACTGGTGGAAGGAGATATTCGGGACGATCCTGCTTTGCATCGTAGCC
ACGACCTTCATCGTGCGCAGGCTTTTCCATCCTCAGCCCCACAGGCAGCGGAAGGAGTCTGAAACTCAGT
GCCAGACTGAAAGTAAATACGACTCCGTGAGTGCCGATGTCAGTGACAACAGCTGGAATGACATGAAGTA
CTCAGGATACGTATCCCGATATCTAACAGATTTTGAGCCAATTCAGTGCATGGGTCGTGGTGGCTTTGGC
GTTGTCTTTGAAGCTAAAAACAAAGTAGATGACTGCAATTACGCTATCAAGAGGATCCGGCTCCCCAACA
GGGAGTTGGCACGGGAGAAGGTAATGCGGGAAGTTAAAGCCTTGGCTAAGCTGGAACACCCAGGCATTGT
GAGGTATTTCAACGCCTGGCTGGAAACCCCACCAGAGAAGTGGCAAGAAGAGATGGATGAGATCTGGCTC
AAAGACGAAAGCACAGACTGGCCGCTCAGCTCCCCTAGCCCGATGGATGCCCCATCTGTTAAGATCCGAA
GGATGGATCCTTTCTCTACAAAAGAGCAGATCGAAGTCATAGCTCCTTCTCCTGAAAGAAGTCGGTCTTT
CTCGGTGGGCATTTCCTGTGGCCAGACAAGCTCATCGGAGAGCCAGTTCTCTCCCCTGGAGTTCTCAGGG
ACAGACTGCGGAGACAACAGTGACTCAGCGGACGCAGCCTACAACCTCCAGGACAGTTGCCTGACGGACT
GCGAGGACGTGGAAGATGGCACCGTGGACGGCAATGACGAGGGACACTCCTTTGAACTTTGTCCGTCCGA
AGCTTCTCCCTATACCCGGTCAAGGGAAGGAACGTCCTCCTCCATAGTGTTTGAGGACTCTGGCTGCGGC
AACGCGTCCAGTAAGGAGGAGCCCAGAGGGAACCGGCTGCATGATGGCAACCATTATGTTAATAAGCTAA
CTGATCTCAAGTGCTCCAGCAGCAGGTCTTCTTCAGAAGCCACCACCTTGTCTACCTCCCCTACCAGGCC
AACCACTCTAAGCTTGGATTTCACCAAGAACACTGTGGGCCAGCTCCAGCCCAGCTCCCCCAAGGTGTAT
CTGTACATTCAGATGCAGCTGTGCAGGAAGGAGAACCTCAAAGACTGGATGAACCGGCGCTGCAGCTTGG
AGGACCGGGAGCACGGCGTGTGCCTGCACATCTTCCTGCAGATCGCAGAGGCAGTGGAGTTCCTGCACAG
CAAGGGACTCATGCACAGGGACCTCAAGCCTTCCAACATATTCTTCACAATGGATGATGTGGTCAAGGTT
GGGGACTTTGGACTGGTGACTGCTATGGACCAAGATGAAGAAGAGCAGACTGTACTGACTCCAATGCCAG
CCTATGCTACGCACACGGGACAAGTAGGGACCAAGCTATACATGAGCCCAGAGCAGATTCATGGAAACAA
CTACTCCCATAAAGTGGACATCTTCTCTTTAGGCTTGATTCTGTTTGAACTCCTCTACCCATTCAGCACC
CAGATGGAACGAGTCCGGATTTTAACTGATGTCAGAAATCTCAAGTTTCCTCTACTGTTCACTCAGAAAT
ATCCCCAAGAGCATATGATGGTTCAAGACATGCTCTCTCCATCCCCCACGGAGCGGCCTGAAGCCACAGA
CATCATTGAAAATGCCATATTTGAGAACTTGGAGTTTCCCGGGAAAACGGTTCTGAGACAGCGGTCCCGC
TCCATGAGTTCATCTGGAACAAAACATTCCAGACAGCCCAGCTGCTCGTACACGCCACTGCCTGGCGAGC
AGAAGCTGATCTCTGAGGAGGATCTGTGACTCGAGCATGCATCTAGAGGGCCCTATTCTATAGTGTCACC
TAAATGCTAGAGGATCTTTGTGAAGGAACCTTACTTCTGTGGTGTGACATAATTGGACAAACTACCTACA
GAGATTTAAAGCTCTAAGGTAAATATAAAATTTTTAAGTGTATAATGTGTTAAACTACTGATTCTAATTG
TTTGTGTATTTTAGATTCCAACCTATGGAACTGATGAATGGGAGCAGTGGTGGAATGCCTTTAATGAGGA
AAACCTGTTTTGCTCAGAAGAAATGCCATCTAGTGATGATGAGGCTACTGCTGACTCTCAACATTCTACT
CCTCCAAAAAAGAAGAGAAAGGTAGAAGACCCCAAGGACTTTCCTTCAGAATTGCTAAGTTTTTTGAGTC
ATGCTGTGTTTAGTAATAGAACTCTTGCTTGCTTTGCTATTTACACCACAAAGGAAAAAGCTGCACTGCT
ATACAAGAAAATTATGGAAAAATATTTGATGTATAGTGCCTTGACTAGAGATCATAATCAGCCATACCAC
ATTTGTAGAGGTTTTACTTGCTTTAAAAAACCTCCCACACCTCCCCCTGAACCTGAAACATAAAATGAAT
GCAATTGTTGTTGTTAACTTGTTTATTGCAGCTTATAATGGTTACAAATAAAGCAATAGCATCACAAATT
TCACAAATAAAGCATTTTTTTCACTGCATTCTAGTTGTGGTTTGTCCAAACTCATCAATGTATCTTATCA
TGTCTGGATCATCCCGCCATGGTATCAACGCCATATTTCTATTTACAGTAGGGACCTCTTCGTTGTGTAG
GTACCGCTGTATTCCTAGGGAAATAGTAGAGGCACCTTGAACTGTCTGCATCAGCCATATAGCCCCCGCT
GTTCGACTTACAAACACAGGCACAGTACTGACAAACCCATACACCTCCTCTGAAATACCCATAGTTGCTA
GGGCTGTCTCCGAACTCATTACACCCTCCAAAGTCAGAGCTGTAATTTCGCCATCAAGGGCAGCGAGGGC
TTCTCCAGATAAAATAGCTTCTGCCGAGAGTCCCGTAAGGGTAGACACTTCAGCTAATCCCTCGATGAGG
TCTACTAGAATAGTCAGTGCGGCTCCCATTTTGAAAATTCACTTACTTGATCAGCTTCAGAAGATGGCGG
AGGGCCTCCAACACAGTAATTTTCCTCCCGACTCTTAAAATAGAAAATGTCAAGTCAGTTAAGCAGGAAG
TGGACTAACTGACGCAGCTGGCCGTGCGACATCCTCTTTTAATTAGTTGCTAGGCAACGCCCTCCAGAGG
GCGTGTGGTTTTGCAAGAGGAAGCAAAAGCCTCTCCACCCAGGCCTAGAATGTTTCCACCCAATCATTAC
TATGACAACAGCTGTTTTTTTTAGTATTAAGCAGAGGCCGGGGACCCCTGGGCCCGCTTACTCTGGAGAA
AAAGAAGAGAGGCATTGTAGAGGCTTCCAGAGGCAACTTGTCAAAACAGGACTGCTTCTATTTCTGTCAC
ACTGTCTGGCCCTGTCACAAGGTCCAGCACCTCCATACCCCCTTTAATAAGCAGTTTGGGAACGGGTGCG
GGTCTTACTCCGCCCATCCCGCCCCTAACTCCGCCCAGTTCCGCCCATTCTCCGCCCCATGGCTGACTAA
TTTTTTTTATTTATGCAGAGGCCGAGGCCGCCTCGGCCTCTGAGCTATTCCAGAAGTAGTGAGGAGGCTT
TTTTGGAGGCCTAGGCTTTTGCAAAAAGCTAATTC
Features (pLannotate 1.2.2; 20 found; start..end, strand, type, name):
      2..570     +  rep_origin     ori: high-copy-number ColE1/pMB1/pBR322/pUC origin of replication
    603..1061    -  rep_origin     f1 ori (sequence partly withheld): f1 bacteriophage origin of replication; arrow indicates direction of (+) strand synthesis
   1049..1170    -  CDS            M13 gene IV (fragment) (sequence partly withheld): pIV; IV; phage assembly
   1272..1376    +  promoter       AmpR promoter: bla
   1377..2237    +  CDS            AmpR: β-lactamase; bla; confers resistance to ampicillin, carbenicillin, and related antibiotics
   2310..2689    +  enhancer       CMV enhancer: human cytomegalovirus immediate early enhancer
   2690..2893    +  promoter       CMV promoter: human cytomegalovirus (CMV) immediate early promoter
   2889..2922    +  LTR            5' LTR (truncated) (fragment): truncated 5' long terminal repeat (LTR) from HIV-1
   2938..2956    +  promoter       T7 promoter: promoter for bacteriophage T7 RNA polymerase
   3218..6556    +  CDS            Eif2ak3: E2AK3_MOUSE - Also known as Pek, Perk. Experimental evidence at protein level: Swiss-Prot protein existence level 1. Metabolic-stress sensing protein kinase that phosphorylates the alpha subunit of eukaryotic translation initiation factor 2 (EIF2S1/eIF-2-alpha) in response to various stress conditions (PubMed:9930704, PubMed:11106749, PubMed:23921556). Key activator of the integrated stress response (ISR) required for adaptation to various stress, such as unfolded protein response (UPR) and low amino acid availability (PubMed:9930704, PubMed:11106749, PubMed:23921556). EIF2S1/eIF-2-alpha phosp
   6617..6635    -  promoter       SP6 promoter: promoter for bacteriophage SP6 RNA polymerase
   6643..6717    +  CDS            small t antigen (fragment): SV40 (simian virus 40) small t antigen
   6719..6784    +  intron         small t intron: SV40 (simian virus 40) small t antigen intron
   6914..6934    +  CDS            SV40 NLS: nuclear localization signal of SV40 (simian virus 40) large T antigen
   6941..7075    +  CDS            LT_POVHA (fragment): Protein inferred from homology: Swiss-Prot protein existence level 3. Isoform large T antigen is a key early protein essential for both driving viral replication and inducing cellular transformation. Plays a role in viral genome replication by driving entry of quiescent cells into the cell cycle and by autoregulating the synthesis of viral early mRNA. Displays highly oncogenic activities by corrupting the host cellular checkpoint mechanisms that guard cell division and the transcription, replication, and repair of DNA. Participates in the modulation of cellular gene expression preceeding viral
   7100..7183    +  CDS            large T antigen (fragment): large T antigen from SV40 (simian virus 40)
   7206..7340    +  polyA_signal   SV40 poly(A) signal: SV40 polyadenylation signal
   7341..7709    -  CDS            VP2_POVMA (fragment): Experimental evidence at protein level: Swiss-Prot protein existence level 1. [Isoform VP3]: structural protein that resides within the core of the capsid surrounded by 72 VP1 pentamers. Following virus endocytosis and trafficking to the endoplasmic reticulum, VP2 and VP3 form oligomers and integrate into the endoplasmic reticulum membrane. Heterooligomer VP2-VP3 may create a viroporin for transporting the viral genome across the endoplasmic reticulum membrane to the cytoplasm. Nuclear entry of the viral DNA involves the selective exposure and importin recognition of VP2 or Vp3 nuclear localiz
   8077..8175    -  CDS            VP1_POVMP (fragment): Experimental evidence at protein level: Swiss-Prot protein existence level 1. Forms an icosahedral capsid with a T=7 symmetry and a 40 nm diameter. The capsid is composed of 72 pentamers linked to each other by disulfide bonds and associated with VP2 or VP3 proteins. Interacts with terminal alpha(2,3)-linked sialic acids on the cell surface to provide virion attachment to target cell. This attachment induces virion internalization predominantly through caveolin-mediated endocytosis. Once attached, the virion is internalized by caveolin- mediated endocytosis and traffics to the endoplasmic reti
   8186..8321    +  rep_origin     SV40 ori: SV40 origin of replication
