[The description below was written by a language model from this plasmid's Addgene catalogue record and pLannotate feature annotations shown in this document.]
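Description:
PERK 1: PERK.WT.9E10.pCDNA is a mammalian expression plasmid in a pCDNA-type backbone that carries the wild-type mouse PERK cDNA (Eif2ak3, also called Pek). This gene encodes the endoplasmic-reticulum-resident kinase that phosphorylates eIF2α in response to unfolded-protein stress. The roughly 3.6 kb insert sits between retained EcoRI and XhoI sites. According to the catalogue entry it is fused at its C-terminus to a Myc (9E10) epitope, although the feature table does not annotate the tag as a separate element. The depositor notes an S1109T substitution found on sequencing, with no evidence that it alters activity.

Transcription in mammalian cells is driven by the human CMV immediate-early enhancer and promoter. Downstream processing signals come from an SV40 early-region segment containing the small t intron and the SV40 polyadenylation signal. The small t, large T and NLS annotations in this stretch are most plausibly remnants of that SV40 block rather than expressed payloads, and the short HIV-1 LTR hit and the polyomavirus VP1/VP2 fragments also look like backbone remnants or homology matches. T7 and SP6 promoters flank the insert and could support in vitro transcription. An SV40 origin would allow episomal replication in cells that supply large T antigen.

For bacterial propagation the plasmid carries a ColE1/pUC-type origin, an f1 origin and an ampicillin resistance gene. No mammalian selection marker is annotated, which suggests transient use. Despite the high-copy-type origin, the record lists the plasmid as low copy, and the depositor reports that the PERK cDNA destabilises plasmids, so it is maintained in a recombination-tolerant strain. The construct suits overexpression and epitope-based detection or immunoprecipitation of PERK in studies of translational control and ER stress signalling.
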