Addgene plasmid #21814: PERK 1: PERK.WT.9E10.pCDNA
Depositing lab: David Ron. Depositing organization: NYU Grossman School of Medicine. Publication: Protein translation and folding are coupled by an endoplasmic-reticulum-resident kinase. Harding HP, Zhang Y, Ron D. Nature. 1999 Jan 21. 397(6716):271-4. 10.1038/16729 PubMed 9930704.
Backbone
  Vector backbone: pCDNA
  Backbone size w/o insert (bp): 4756
  Vector type: Mammalian Expression
Growth in bacteria
  Bacterial resistance: Ampicillin, 100 μg/mL
  Growth temperature: 30°C
  Growth strain: Stbl2
  Growth instructions: We have found that the PERK cDNA confers instability (low replication ability) to plasmids. The plasmid will be provided in the STBL2 bacterial strain (gibco) which helps alleviate this problem. To recover the plasmid, stick a sterile toothpick into the stab and streak on an LB amp plate and grow at 30C. Pick an individual colony and grow in LB amp at 30C for the highest yield of plasmid.
  Copy number: Low Copy
Gene/Insert
  Gene/Insert name: PERK (alt name: Eif2ak3 eukaryotic translation initiation factor 2 alpha kinase 3)
  Species: M. musculus (mouse)
  Insert size (bp): 3577
  Entrez Gene: Eif2ak3 (a.k.a. Pek, Perk)
  Tag / fusion protein: Myc (9E10) (C terminal on insert)
  Cloning method: Restriction Enzyme; 5′ cloning site EcoRI (not destroyed); 3′ cloning site XhoI (not destroyed)
  Sequencing primers: 5′ CMV-F
Terms and licenses: Academic/Nonprofit Terms; Industry Terms: Not Available to Industry
Depositor comments: Mouse PERK, wild-type, 9E10-tagged at C-terminus, mammalian expression vector. Sequencing found a S1109T mutation. There is no evidence that the mutation affects activity.
How to cite: PERK 1: PERK.WT.9E10.pCDNA was a gift from David Ron (Addgene plasmid # 21814 ; http://n2t.net/addgene:21814 ; RRID:Addgene_21814)
