>Addgene plasmid #21814 | PERK 1: PERK.WT.9E10.pCDNA | addgene partial sequence | sequence record 115047 | CMV-F 5'-CGCAAATGGGCGGTAGGCGTG-3'
CTATATAAGCAGAGCTCTCTGGCTAACTAGAGAACCCACTGCTTACTGGCTTATCGAAATTAATACGACT
CACTATAGGGAGACCCAAGCTTGGTACCGAGCTCGGATCCACTAGTAACGGCCGCCAGTGTGCTGGAATT
CGGCACGAGCGATGTCTGCACAAGGCTGTCACTCAGGTGGCAGTGGCTGAGACGTGGCCGGGCAGCTCTG
CTGCTGCGGCGCGAAGTCGAGAGGCGGCGGGGTCCGTGGCGCGCGCTCGCAGTGCTCCGAGGCTCCGAGC
GGCGAGACGGGCGGGCGCCGACGGCAGGGTCTCCATGCCCGCGCGTGGGGCGGGCCGCTGATGGAGCGCG
CCACCCGGCCCGGGCCGCGCGCGCTGCTGCTGCTTCTGTTCCTGCTGCTGGGCTGCGCGGCGGGGATCTC
GGCGGTCGCGCCCGCCCGCAGTTTGCTTGCTCCCGCGTCGGAGACAGTGTTTGGCTTAGGGGCAGCGGCC
GCCCCGACTTCGGCCGCGCGGGTGCCTGCGGTGGCAACGGCCGAAGTGACCGTGGAGGACGCCGAGGCAT
TGCCGGCTGCCGCTGGCGAACCGGAGTCACGCGCGACGGAGCCCGATGACGACGTGGAACTGCGGCCTCG
CGGCAGGTCCTTGGTAATCATCAGCACTTTAGATGGACGAATCGCTGCACTGGATGCCGAGAATGATGGG
AAAAAGCAGTGGGATTTGGACGTGGGGTCTGGTTCCTTGGTTTCATCTAGCCTCAGCAAGCCAGAGGTGT
TTGGGAACAAGATGATCATCCCCTCCCTGGATGGAGACCTCTTCCAGTGGGACCGGGACCGAGAGAGCAT
GGAGGCCGTCCCCTTCACGGTGGAGTCCCTGCTCGAATCTTCCTACAAGTTTGGAGATGATGTTGTTCTG
GTTGGA
