>Addgene plasmid #21814 | PERK 1: PERK.WT.9E10.pCDNA | addgene partial sequence | sequence record 124960 | mPERK-F 5'-atccgcaagaaggaccctat-3'
GGTGGAAGGAGATATTCGGGACGATCCTGCTTTGCATCGTAGCCACGACCTTCATCGTGCGCAGGCTTTT
CCATCCTCAGCCCCACAGGCAGCGGAAGGAGTCTGAAACTCAGTGCCAGACTGAAAGTAAATACGACTCC
GTGAGTGCCGATGTCAGTGACAACAGCTGGAATGACATGAAGTACTCAGGATACGTATCCCGATATCTAA
CAGATTTTGAGCCAATTCAGTGCATGGGTCGTGGTGGCTTTGGCGTTGTCTTTGAAGCTAAAAACAAAGT
AGATGACTGCAATTACGCTATCAAGAGGATCCGGCTCCCCAACAGGGAGTTGGCACGGGAGAAGGTAATG
CGGGAAGTTAAAGCCTTGGCTAAGCTGGAACACCCAGGCATTGTGAGGTATTTCAACGCCTGGCTGGAAA
CCCCACCAGAGAAGTGGCAAGAAGAGATGGATGAGATCTGGCTCAAAGACGAAAGCACAGACTGGCCGCT
CAGCTCCCCTAGCCCGATGGATGCCCCATCTGTTAAGATCCGAAGGATGGATCCTTTCTCTACAAAAGAG
CAGATCGAAGTCATAGCTCCTTCTCCTGAAAGAAGTCGGTCTTTCTCGGTGGGCATTTCCTGTGGCCAGA
CAAGCTCATCGGAGAGCCAGTTCTCTCCCCTGGAGTTCTCAGGGACAGACTGCGGAGACAACAGTGACTC
AGCGGACGCAGCCTACAACCTCCAGGACAGTTGCCTGACGGACTGCGAGGACGTGGAAGATGGCACCGTG
GACGGCAATGACGAGGGACACTCCTTTGAACTTTGTCCGTCCGAAGCTTCTCCCTATACCCGGTCAAGGG
AAGGAACGTCCTCCTCCATAGTGTTTGAGGACTCTGGCTGCGGCAACGCGTCCAGTAAGGAGGAGCCCAG
AGGGAACCGGCTGCATGATGGCAACCATTATGTTAATAAGCTAACTGATCTCAAGTGCTCCAGCAGCAGG
TCTTCTTCAGAAGCCACCACCTTGTCTACCTCCCCTACCAGGCCAACCACTCTAAGCTTGGATTTCACCA
AGAAC
