>Addgene plasmid #21814 | PERK 1: PERK.WT.9E10.pCDNA | addgene partial sequence | sequence record 124962 | SV40-splice-R2 5'-CACAAACAATTAGAATCAGTAG-3'
TTATACACTTAAAAATTTTATATTTACCTTAGAGCTTTAAATCTCTGTAGGTAGTTTGTCCAATTATGTC
ACACCACAGAAGTAAGGTTCCTTCACAAAGATCCTCTAGCATTTAGGTGACACTATAGAATAGGGCCCTC
TAGATGCATGCTCGAGTCACAGATCCTCCTCAGAGATCAGCTTCTGCTCGCCAGGCAGTGGCGTGTACGA
GCAGCTGGGCTGTCTGGAATGTTTTGTTCCAGATGAACTCATGGAGCGGGACCGCTGTCTCAGAACCGTT
TTCCCGGGAAACTCCAAGTTCTCAAATATGGCATTTTCAATGATGTCTGTGGCTTCAGGCCGCTCCGTGG
GGGATGGAGAGAGCATGTCTTGAACCATCATATGCTCTTGGGGATATTTCTGAGTGAACAGTAGAGGAAA
CTTGAGATTTCTGACATCAGTTAAAATCCGGACTCGTTCCATCTGGGTGCTGAATGGGTAGAGGAGTTCA
AACAGAATCAAGCCTAAAGAGAAGATGTCCACTTTATGGGAGTAGTTGTTTCCATGAATCTGCTCTGGGC
TCATGTATAGCTTGGTCCCTACTTGTCCCGTGTGCGTAGCATAGGCTGGCATTGGAGTCAGTACAGTCTG
CTCTTCTTCATCTTGGTCCATAGCAGTCACCAGTCCAAAGTCCCCAACCTTGACCACATCATCCATTGTG
AAGAATATGTTGGAAGGCTTGAGGTCCCTGTGCATGAGTCCCTTGCTGTGCAGGAACTCCACTGCCTCTG
CGATCTGCAGGAAGATGTGCAGGCACACGCCGTGCTCCCGGTCCTCCAAGCTGCAGCGCCGGTTCATCCA
GTCTTTGAGGTTCTCCTTCCTGCACAGCTGCATCTGAATGTACAGATACACCTTGGGGGAGCTGGGCTGG
AGCTGGCCCACAGTGTTCTTGGTGAAATCCAAGCTTA
