>Addgene plasmid #21814 | PERK 1: PERK.WT.9E10.pCDNA | addgene partial sequence | sequence record 168516 | Nter-mPERK 5'-CACTTTAGATGGACGAATCG-3'
AAAAGCAGTGGGATTTGGACGTGGGGTCTGGTTCCTTGGTTTCATCTAGCCTCAGCAAGCCAGAGGTGTT
TGGGAACAAGATGATCATCCCCTCCCTGGATGGAGACCTCTTCCAGTGGGACCGGGACCGAGAGAGCATG
GAGGCCGTCCCCTTCACGGTGGAGTCCCTGCTCGAATCTTCCTACAAGTTTGGAGATGATGTTGTTCTGG
TTGGAGGGAAATCTCTGACTACATACGGACTCAGTGCTTACAGTGGAAAGCTGAGGTATATCTGTTCTGC
CTTGGGATGTCGCCGATGGGATAGTGATGAAATGGAAGAAGAGGAAGACATCTTGCTTCTGCAGCGTACG
CAGAAGACTGTGCGAGCTGTCGGGCCTCGAAGCGGCAGTGAGAAGTGGAATTTCAGTGTTGGCCACTTTG
AACTTCGGTATATTCCAGACATGGAAACTAGAGCCGGATTCATTGAAAGCACCTTTAAACCGGGTGGAAA
CAAAGAAGACTCTAAAATTATTTCAGATGTGGAAGAACAAGAAGCCACCATGCTGGACACAGTGATAAAA
GTTTCCGTTGCTGATTGGAAGGTCATGGCGTTTAGTAGGAAGGGAGGCCGCCTGGAATGGGAGTACCAGT
TTTGTACTCCCATCGCGTCCGCCTGGCTGGTGAGGGATGGCAAGGTCATCCCCATCAGCCTGTTTGATGA
TACAAGTTACACAGCCAGCGAAGAAGCCTTGGGAGACGAAGAAGACATTGTAGAGGCTGCTCGGGGAGCC
ACAGAGAACAGCGTGTACTTAGGGATGTACAGAGGCCAGCTGTACCTGCAGTCGTCCGTCAGGGTCTCAG
AAA
